Addgene plasmid #172547: pELxR4
Purpose: Inducible gene expression, pET origin, LuxR activator, PLuxB promoter, mRFP, Carbenicillin Resistance Marker.
Depositing lab: Christopher Reisch. Depositing organization: University of Florida.
Backbone
  Vector backbone: original Duet vector
  Backbone manufacturer: Novagen
  Vector type: Bacterial Expression, Synthetic Biology
Growth in bacteria
  Bacterial resistance: Ampicillin, 100 μg/mL
  Growth temperature: 37°C
  Growth strain: DH5alpha
  Copy number: High Copy
Gene/Insert
  Gene/Insert name: LuxR-mRFP
  Species: Synthetic
  Promoter: PLuxB
  Cloning method: Ligation Independent Cloning
Resource information
  A portion of this plasmid was derived from a plasmid made by: sAJM.1506 was a gift from Christopher Voigt (Addgene # 108254)
Terms and licenses: Academic/Nonprofit Terms; Industry Terms: Not Available to Industry
How to cite: pELxR4 was a gift from Christopher Reisch (Addgene plasmid # 172547 ; http://n2t.net/addgene:172547 ; RRID:Addgene_172547)
