[The description below was written by a language model from this plasmid's Addgene catalogue record and pLannotate feature annotations shown in this document.]
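Description:
pELxR4 is a 5.3 kb bacterial expression and synthetic-biology plasmid built on a Novagen Duet vector backbone and designed for acyl-homoserine-lactone-inducible gene expression in E. coli. It replicates from the pET-type ColE1/pBR322 origin, and the annotated sequence retains the neighbouring bom mobility region and the rop gene. Rop normally moderates copy number, although the catalogue lists the plasmid as high copy. Selection is through the AmpR β-lactamase gene with its own promoter, giving ampicillin/carbenicillin resistance. An f1 phage origin is also present. Short annotated fragments of TcR, lacZα and a CAP binding site appear to be backbone or assembly remnants rather than functional parts.

The payload is a two-part sensor and reporter module. The luxR gene from Aliivibrio fischeri lies on the reverse strand downstream of a lacI promoter fragment, which presumably provides constitutive expression of the LuxR activator. LuxR binds its OHHL autoinducer and then activates transcription. Facing the opposite way is the output unit: the record names PLuxB as its promoter, although this element was not picked up in the feature table and would fall in the unannotated gap between luxR and the reporter. It is followed by an sTRSV hammerhead ribozyme, a self-cleaving insulator that trims the 5′ untranslated region so that expression is less dependent on promoter context, and then by the mRFP1 red fluorescent protein coding sequence. A T7 terminator lies just downstream across the plasmid junction. Part of the construct derives from a previously described sensor strain. The plasmid serves as a fluorescent readout for characterising the LuxR/PLuxB inducible system, and mRFP presumably marks the position for a gene of interest.
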