Features (pLannotate 1.2.2; 15 found; start..end, strand, type, name):
     42..89      +  terminator     T7 terminator: transcription terminator for bacteriophage T7 RNA polymerase
    126..581     +  rep_origin     f1 ori (sequence partly withheld): f1 bacteriophage origin of replication; arrow indicates direction of (+) strand synthesis
    696..1556    -  CDS            AmpR: β-lactamase; bla; confers resistance to ampicillin, carbenicillin, and related antibiotics
   1557..1649    -  promoter       AmpR promoter: bla
   1730..2318    +  rep_origin     ori: high-copy-number ColE1/pMB1/pBR322/pUC origin of replication
   2504..2643    -  misc_feature   bom: basis of mobility region from pBR322
   2745..2936    -  CDS            rop: Rop protein, which maintains plasmids at low copy number; rop
   2953..3333    +  CDS            YPB1_ECOLX: Protein predicted: Swiss-Prot protein existence level 4. From Escherichia coli.
   3395..3459    -  CDS            TcR (fragment): tetracycline efflux protein; tet; confers resistance to tetracycline
   3474..3495    -  protein_bind   CAP binding site: CAP binding activates transcription in the presence of cAMP. E. coli catabolite activator protein
   3508..3526    -  CDS            lacZα (fragment): LacZα fragment of β-galactosidase; lacZ fragment
   3530..4279    -  CDS            luxR: LUXR_ALIFS - Experimental evidence at protein level: Swiss-Prot protein existence level 1. Transcriptional activator of the bioluminescence operon. Binds to the OHHL autoinducer. From Aliivibrio fischeri (Vibrio fischeri).
   4319..4364    -  promoter       lacI promoter (fragment): lacI
   4502..4551    +  misc_RNA       sTRSV HHRz: hammerhead ribozyme from the tobacco ringspot virus satellite RNA (Khvorova et al., 2003)
   4614..5288    +  CDS            mRFP1: mRFP1 is a basic (constitutively fluorescent) red fluorescent protein published in 2002, derived from Discosoma sp.. It is reported to be a somewhat slowly-maturing monomer with low acid sensitivity.
>Addgene plasmid #172547 | pELxR4 | addgene full sequence | sequence record 342881 | Addgene NGS Result
GCTTTCCAGTCGGGAAACCTGCTGCCACCGCTGAGCAATAACTAGCATAACCCCTTGGGGCCTCTAAACG
GGTCTTGAGGGGTTTTTTGCTGAAAGGAGGAACTATATCCGGATTGGCGAATGGG
[124 nt withheld, positions 126-249]
C
[91 nt withheld, positions 251-341]
A
[49 nt withheld, positions 343-391]
CCTTTGACGTTGGAGTCCACGTTCTTT
[37 nt withheld, positions 419-455]
ACCCTATCTCGGTCTATTCTTTTGATTTATAAGGGATTTTGCCGATTTCGGCCTATTGGTTAAAAAATGA
GCTGATTTAACAAAAATTTAACGCGAATTTTAACAAAATATTAACGTTTACAATTTCTGGCGGCACGATG
GCATGAGATTATCAAAAAGGATCTTCACCTAGATCCTTTTAAATTAAAAATGAAGTTTTAAATCAATCTA
AAGTATATATGAGTAAACTTGGTCTGACAGTTACCAATGCTTAATCAGTGAGGCACCTATCTCAGCGATC
TGTCTATTTCGTTCATCCATAGTTGCCTGACTCCCCGTCGTGTAGATAACTACGATACGGGAGGGCTTAC
CATCTGGCCCCAGTGCTGCAATGATACCGCGAGACCCACGCTCACCGGCTCCAGATTTATCAGCAATAAA
CCAGCCAGCCGGAAGGGCCGAGCGCAGAAGTGGTCCTGCAACTTTATCCGCCTCCATCCAGTCTATTAAT
TGTTTCCGGGAAGCTAGAGTAAGTAGTTCGCCAGTTAATAGTTTGCGCAACGTTGTTGCCATTGCTACAG
GCATCGTGGTGTCACGCTCGTCGTTTGGTATGGCTTCATTCAGCTCCGGTTCCCAACGATCAAGGCGAGT
TACATGATCCCCCATGTTGTGCAAAAAAGCGGTTAGCTCCTTCGGTCCTCCGATCGTTGTCAGAAGTAAG
TTGGCCGCAGTGTTATCACTCATGGTTATGGCAGCACTGCATAATTCTCTTACTGTCATGCCATCCGTAA
GATGCTTTTCTGTGACTGGTGAGTACTCAACCAAGTCATTCTGAGAATAGTGTATGCGGCGACCGAGTTG
CTCTTGCCCGGCGTCAATACGGGATAATACCGCGCCACATAGCAGAACTTTAAAAGTGCTCATCATTGGA
AAACGTTCTTCGGGGCGAAAACTCTCAAGGATCTTACCGCTGTTGAGATCCAGTTCGATGTAACCCACTC
GTGCACCCAACTGATCTTCAGCATCTTTTACTTTCACCAGCGTTTCTGGGTGAGCAAAAACAGGAAGGCA
AAATGCCGCAAAAAAGGGAATAAGGGCGACACGGAAATGTTGAATACTCATACTCTTCCTTTTTCAATCA
TGATTGAAGCATTTATCAGGGTTATTGTCTCATGAGCGGATACATATTTGAATGTATTTAGAAAAATAAA
CAAATAGGTCATGACCAAAATCCCTTAACGTGAGTTTTCGTTCCACTGAGCGTCAGACCCCGTAGAAAAG
ATCAAAGGATCTTCTTGAGATCCTTTTTTTCTGCGCGTAATCTGCTGCTTGCAAACAAAAAAACCACCGC
TACCAGCGGTGGTTTGTTTGCCGGATCAAGAGCTACCAACTCTTTTTCCGAAGGTAACTGGCTTCAGCAG
AGCGCAGATACCAAATACTGTCCTTCTAGTGTAGCCGTAGTTAGGCCACCACTTCAAGAACTCTGTAGCA
CCGCCTACATACCTCGCTCTGCTAATCCTGTTACCAGTGGCTGCTGCCAGTGGCGATAAGTCGTGTCTTA
CCGGGTTGGACTCAAGACGATAGTTACCGGATAAGGCGCAGCGGTCGGGCTGAACGGGGGGTTCGTGCAC
ACAGCCCAGCTTGGAGCGAACGACCTACACCGAACTGAGATACCTACAGCGTGAGCTATGAGAAAGCGCC
ACGCTTCCCGAAGGGAGAAAGGCGGACAGGTATCCGGTAAGCGGCAGGGTCGGAACAGGAGAGCGCACGA
GGGAGCTTCCAGGGGGAAACGCCTGGTATCTTTATAGTCCTGTCGGGTTTCGCCACCTCTGACTTGAGCG
TCGATTTTTGTGATGCTCGTCAGGGGGGCGGAGCCTATGGAAAAACGCCAGCAACGCGGCCTTTTTACGG
TTCCTGGCCTTTTGCTGGCCTTTTGCTCACATGTTCTTTCCTGCGTTATCCCCTGATTCTGTGGATAACC
GTATTACCGCCTTTGAGTGAGCTGATACCGCTCGCCGCAGCCGAACGACCGAGCGCAGCGAGTCAGTGAG
CGAGGAAGCGGAAGAGCGCCTGATGCGGTATTTTCTCCTTACGCATCTGTGCGGTATTTCACACCGCAAT
GGTGCACTCTCAGTACAATCTGCTCTGATGCCGCATAGTTAAGCCAGTATACACTCCGCTATCGCTACGT
GACTGGGTCATGGCTGCGCCCCGACACCCGCCAACACCCGCTGACGCGCCCTGACGGGCTTGTCTGCTCC
CGGCATCCGCTTACAGACAAGCTGTGACCGTCTCCGGGAGCTGCATGTGTCAGAGGTTTTCACCGTCATC
ACCGAAACGCGCGAGGCAGCTGCGGTAAAGCTCATCAGCGTGGTCGTGAAGCGATTCACAGATGTCTGCC
TGTTCATCCGCGTCCAGCTCGTTGAGTTTCTCCAGAAGCGTTAATGTCTGGCTTCTGATAAAGCGGGCCA
TGTTAAGGGCGGTTTTTTCCTGTTTGGTCACTGATGCCTCCGTGTAAGGGGGATTTCTGTTCATGGGGGT
AATGATACCGATGAAACGAGAGAGGATGCTCACGATACGGGTTACTGATGATGAACATGCCCGGTTACTG
GAACGTTGTGAGGGTAAACAACTGGCGGTATGGATGCGGCGGGACCAGAGAAAAATCACTCAGGGTCAAT
GCCAGCGCTTCGTTAATACAGATGTAGGTGTTCCACAGGGTAGCCAGCAGCATCCTGCGATGCAGATCCG
GAACATAATGGTGCAGGGCGCTGACTTCCGCGTTTCCAGACTTTACGAAACACGGAAACCGAAGACCATT
CATGTTGTTGCTCAGGTCGCAGACGTTTTGCAGCAGCAGTCGCTTCACGTTCGCTCGCGTATCGGTGATT
CATTCTGCTAACCAGTAAGGCAACCCCGCCAGCCTAGCCGGGTCCTCAACGACAGGAGCACGATCATGCT
AGTCATGCCCCGCGCCCACCGGAAGGAGCTGACTGGGTTGAAGGCTCTCAAGGGCATCGGTCGAGATCCC
GGTGCCTAATGAGTGAGCTAACTTACATTAATTGCGTTGCGCGTAAAACGACGGCCAGTGATCAATTTTT
AAAGTATGGGCAATCAATTGCTCCTGTTAAAATTGCTTTAGAAATACTTTGGCAGCGGTTTGTTGTATTG
AGTTTCATTTGCGCATTGGTTAAATGGAAAGTGACAGTACGCTCACTGCAACCTAATATTTTTGAAATAT
CCCAAGAGCTTTTTCCTTCGCATGCCCACGCTAAACATTCTTTTTCTCTTTTGGTTAAATCGTTGTTTGA
TTTATTATTTGCTATATTTATTTTTCGATAATTATCAACTAGAGAAGGAACAATTAATGGTATGTTCATA
CACGCATGTAAAAATAAACTATCTATATAGTTGTCTTTTTCTGAATGTGCAAAACTAAGCATTCCGAAGC
CATTGTTAGCCGTATGAATAGGGAAACTAAACCCAGTGATAAGACCTGATGTTTTCGCTTCTTTAATTAC
ATTTGGAGATTTTTTATTTACAGCATTGTTTTCAAATATATTCCAATTAATTGGTGAATGATTGGAGTTA
GAATAATCTACTATAGGATCATATTTTATCAAATTAGCGTCATCATAATATTGCCTCCATTTTTTAGGGT
AATTATCTAGGATTGAAATATCAGATTTAACCATAGAATGAGGATAAATGATCGCGAGTAAATAATATTC
ACAATGTACCATTTTAGTCATATCAGATAAGCATTGATTAATATCATTATTGCTTCTACAAGCTTTAATT
TTATTAATTATTCTGTATGTGTCGTCGGCATTTATGTTTTTCATTCTGCCCCTCCGAAAGGCTTAAGTCC
TCGCGTAGTACCTGGGCGCTATCATGCCATACCGCGAAAGGTTTTGCGCCATTCGATGGCGCGCCGCCCA
ATTATTGAAGGCCTCCCTAACGGGGGGCCTTTTTTTGTTTCTGGTCTCCCGCTTAACGATCGTTGGCTGA
CCTGTAGGATCGTACAGGTTTACGCAAGAAAATGGTTTGTTACAGTCGAATAAAAGCTGTCACCGGATGT
GCTTTCCGGTCTGATGAGTCCGTGAGGACGAAACAGCCTCTACAAATAATTTTGTTTAAGAACTGGGAAG
AGCGCAGATTAAAGAGGAGAAATACTAGATGGCTTCCTCCGAAGACGTTATCAAAGAGTTCATGCGTTTC
AAAGTTCGTATGGAAGGTTCCGTTAACGGTCACGAGTTCGAAATCGAAGGTGAAGGTGAAGGTCGTCCGT
ACGAAGGTACCCAGACCGCTAAACTGAAAGTTACCAAAGGTGGTCCGCTGCCGTTCGCTTGGGACATCCT
GTCCCCGCAGTTCCAGTACGGTTCCAAAGCTTACGTTAAACACCCGGCTGACATCCCGGACTACCTGAAA
CTGTCCTTCCCGGAAGGTTTCAAATGGGAACGTGTTATGAACTTCGAAGACGGTGGTGTTGTTACCGTTA
CCCAGGACTCCTCCCTGCAAGACGGTGAGTTCATCTACAAAGTTAAACTGCGTGGTACCAACTTCCCGTC
CGACGGTCCGGTTATGCAGAAAAAAACCATGGGTTGGGAAGCTTCCACCGAACGTATGTACCCGGAAGAC
GGTGCTCTGAAAGGTGAAATCAAAATGCGTCTGAAACTGAAAGACGGTGGTCACTACGACGCTGAAGTTA
AAACCACCTACATGGCTAAAAAACCGGTTCAGCTGCCGGGTGCTTACAAAACCGACATCAAACTGGACAT
CACCTCCCACAACGAAGACTACACCATCGTTGAACAGTACGAACGTGCTGAAGGTCGTCACTCCACCGGT
GCTTAATAACGCTGATAGTGCTAGTGTAGATCGC
